Addgene plasmid #76074: STK4 gRNA (BRDN0001149002)
Purpose: 3rd generation lentiviral gRNA plasmid targeting human STK4
Depositing lab: John Doench & David Root. Depositing organization: Broad Institute. Publication: Optimized sgRNA design to maximize activity and minimize off-target effects of CRISPR-Cas9. Doench JG, Fusi N, Sullender M, Hegde M, Vaimberg EW, Donovan KF, Smith I, Tothova Z, Wilen C, Orchard R, Virgin HW, Listgarten J, Root DE. Nat Biotechnol. 2016 Jan 18. doi: 10.1038/nbt.3437. PubMed 26780180.
Backbone
  Vector backbone: lentiGuide-Puro
  Backbone manufacturer: Zhang Lab (Addgene plasmid # 52963)
  Vector type: Mammalian Expression, Lentiviral, CRISPR
  Selectable markers: Puromycin
Growth in bacteria
  Bacterial resistance: Ampicillin, 100 μg/mL
  Growth temperature: 37°C
  Growth strain: DH5alpha
  Copy number: High Copy
Gene/Insert
  Gene/Insert name: STK4 (alt names: STK4; NM_006282.2)
  gRNA/shRNA sequence: AGCTTTGTATACGCTGCCAT
  Species: H. sapiens (human)
  Entrez Gene: STK4 (a.k.a. KRS2, MST1, YSK3)
  Promoter: hU6
  Cloning method: Unknown
  Sequencing primers: 5′ U6-F; 3′ pS2-R
Terms and licenses: Academic/Nonprofit Terms; Industry Terms: Not Available to Industry
Depositor comments: The gRNA was designed to target the following Genbank reference sequence(s): NM_006282.2. Note that this plasmid does NOT contain Cas9. It should be used in conjunction with lentiCas9-Blast (Addgene #52962) or otherwise with cell lines already expressing Cas9. Browse the full kinome gRNA library at http://www.addgene.org/pooled-library/broadgpp-human-kinome/ or visit http://www.broadinstitute.org/rnai/public/ for detailed protocols and information.
How to cite: STK4 gRNA (BRDN0001149002) was a gift from John Doench & David Root (Addgene plasmid # 76074 ; http://n2t.net/addgene:76074 ; RRID:Addgene_76074)
