[The description below was written by a language model from this plasmid's Addgene catalogue record and the feature table of its GenBank file.]
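Description:
STK4 gRNA (BRDN0001149002) is a third-generation lentiviral CRISPR guide plasmid of 8,323 bp built on the lentiGuide-Puro backbone. It expresses a single guide RNA against human STK4 (also known as MST1, KRS2 or YSK3), designed against the NM_006282.2 reference transcript. It is propagated in E. coli as a high-copy plasmid through a ColE1/pUC-type origin with ampicillin selection (beta-lactamase). The backbone also carries an f1 origin, an SV40 origin and poly(A) signal, and residual lac, T3 and T7 promoter elements.

The transfer cassette is transcribed from an RSV enhancer/promoter fused to a truncated HIV-1 5' LTR, which makes production of the viral genome Tat-independent. It contains the Psi packaging signal, the RRE for Rev-dependent nuclear export, a cPPT/CTS element, and a U3-deleted self-inactivating 3' LTR. Within the provirus, the human U6 RNA polymerase III promoter drives the STK4-targeting spacer fused to the Streptococcus pyogenes Cas9 gRNA scaffold. Downstream, an EF-1-alpha promoter with its intron A drives puromycin N-acetyltransferase, followed by a WPRE that enhances transcript expression, so transduced mammalian cells can be selected with puromycin.

The plasmid does not encode Cas9. According to the depositor, it is meant to be used with a separate Cas9 vector such as lentiCas9-Blast, or in cell lines that already express Cas9, to disrupt the STK4 kinase gene. The guide belongs to a human kinome gRNA collection associated with work on optimising sgRNA design for higher on-target activity and fewer off-target effects. The cloning method used is not recorded.
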