LOCUS       Exported 8323 bp ds-DNA circular SYN 13-MAY-2021
DEFINITION  3rd generation lentiviral gRNA plasmid targeting human STK4.
ACCESSION   .
VERSION     .
KEYWORDS    STK4 gRNA (BRDN0001149002)
SOURCE      synthetic DNA construct
  ORGANISM  synthetic DNA construct
REFERENCE   1 (bases 1 to 8323)
  AUTHORS   Doench JG, Fusi N, Sullender M, Hegde M, Vaimberg EW, Donovan KF,
            Smith I, Tothova Z, Wilen C, Orchard R, Virgin HW, Listgarten J,
            Root DE
  TITLE     Optimized sgRNA design to maximize activity and minimize off-target
            effects of CRISPR-Cas9.
  JOURNAL   Nat Biotechnol. 2016 Jan 18. doi: 10.1038/nbt.3437.
  PUBMED    26780180
REFERENCE   2 (bases 1 to 8323)
  AUTHORS   .
  TITLE     Direct Submission
  JOURNAL   Exported May 13, 2021 from SnapGene Server 1.1.58
            http://www.snapgene.com
FEATURES             Location/Qualifiers
     source          1..8323
                     /organism="synthetic DNA construct"
                     /mol_type="other DNA"
     promoter        87..1265
                     /label=EF-1-alpha promoter
                     /note="strong constitutive promoter for human elongation
                     factor EF-1-alpha"
     intron          318..1256
                     /label=EF-1-alpha intron A
                     /note="intron upstream of the start codon of human
                     EF-1-alpha"
     primer_bind     1213..1233
                     /label=EF1a-F
                     /note="Human elongation factor-1a promoter, forward primer"
     CDS             1278..1877
                     /codon_start=1
                     /gene="pac from Streptomyces alboniger"
                     /product="puromycin N-acetyltransferase"
                     /label=PuroR
                     /note="confers resistance to puromycin"
                     /translation="MTEYKPTVRLATRDDVPRAVRTLAAAFADYPATRHTVDPDRHIER
                     VTELQELFLTRVGLDIGKVWVADDGAAVAVWTTPESVEAGAVFAEIGPRMAELSGSRLA
                     AQQQMEGLLAPHRPKEPAWFLATVGVSPDHQGKGLGSAVVLPGVEAAERAGVPAFLETS
                     APRNLPFYERLGFTVTADVEVPEGPRTWCMTRKPGA"
     primer_bind     complement(1278..1297)
                     /label=Puro-R
                     /note="Puromycin resistance gene, reverse primer. Also
                     called puro-variant-R"
     primer_bind     1774..1794
                     /label=Puro-F
                     /note="Puromycin resistance gene, forward primer"
     misc_feature    1893..2481
                     /label=WPRE
                     /note="woodchuck hepatitis virus posttranscriptional
                     regulatory element"
     primer_bind     complement(1946..1966)
                     /label=WPRE-R
                     /note="WPRE, reverse primer"
     CDS             complement(2364..2375)
                     /codon_start=1
                     /product="Factor Xa recognition and cleavage site"
                     /label=Factor Xa site
                     /translation="IEGR"
     LTR             2553..2786
                     /label=3' LTR (Delta-U3)
                     /note="self-inactivating 3' long terminal repeat (LTR) from
                     HIV-1"
     polyA_signal    2864..2985
                     /label=SV40 poly(A) signal
                     /note="SV40 polyadenylation signal"
     primer_bind     complement(2901..2920)
                     /label=SV40pA-R
                     /note="SV40 polyA, reverse primer"
     primer_bind     2955..2974
                     /label=EBV-rev
                     /note="SV40 polyA terminator, reverse primer"
     rep_origin      3025..3160
                     /label=SV40 ori
                     /note="SV40 origin of replication"
     primer_bind     3087..3106
                     /label=SV40pro-F
                     /note="SV40 promoter/origin, forward primer"
     primer_bind     complement(3180..3199)
                     /label=T7
                     /note="T7 promoter, forward primer"
     promoter        complement(3181..3199)
                     /label=T7 promoter
                     /note="promoter for bacteriophage T7 RNA polymerase"
     primer_bind     complement(3209..3226)
                     /label=M13 Forward
                     /note="In lacZ gene. Also called M13-F20 or M13 (-21)
                     Forward"
     primer_bind     complement(3209..3225)
                     /label=M13 fwd
                     /note="common sequencing primer, one of multiple similar
                     variants"
     primer_bind     complement(3218..3240)
                     /label=M13/pUC Forward
                     /note="In lacZ gene"
     rep_origin      3367..3822
                     /direction=RIGHT
                     /label=f1 ori
                     /note="f1 bacteriophage origin of replication; arrow
                     indicates direction of (+) strand synthesis"
     primer_bind     complement(3454..3473)
                     /label=F1ori-R
                     /note="F1 origin, reverse primer"
     primer_bind     3664..3685
                     /label=F1ori-F
                     /note="F1 origin, forward primer"
     promoter        3848..3952
                     /gene="bla"
                     /label=AmpR promoter
     CDS             3953..4813
                     /codon_start=1
                     /gene="bla"
                     /product="beta-lactamase"
                     /label=AmpR
                     /note="confers resistance to ampicillin, carbenicillin, and
                     related antibiotics"
                     /translation="MSIQHFRVALIPFFAAFCLPVFAHPETLVKVKDAEDQLGARVGYI
                     ELDLNSGKILESFRPEERFPMMSTFKVLLCGAVLSRIDAGQEQLGRRIHYSQNDLVEYS
                     PVTEKHLTDGMTVRELCSAAITMSDNTAANLLLTTIGGPKELTAFLHNMGDHVTRLDRW
                     EPELNEAIPNDERDTTMPVAMATTLRKLLTGELLTLASRQQLIDWMEADKVAGPLLRSA
                     LPAGWFIADKSGAGERGSRGIIAALGPDGKPSRIVVIYTTGSQATMDERNRQIAEIGAS
                     LIKHW"
     primer_bind     complement(4171..4190)
                     /label=Amp-R
                     /note="Ampicillin resistance gene, reverse primer"
     rep_origin      4984..5572
                     /direction=RIGHT
                     /label=ori
                     /note="high-copy-number ColE1/pMB1/pBR322/pUC origin of
                     replication"
     primer_bind     5473..5492
                     /label=pBR322ori-F
                     /note="pBR322 origin, forward primer"
     primer_bind     5726..5743
                     /label=L4440
                     /note="L4440 vector, forward primer"
     protein_bind    5860..5881
                     /label=CAP binding site
                     /bound_moiety="E. coli catabolite activator protein"
                     /note="CAP binding activates transcription in the presence
                     of cAMP."
     promoter        5896..5926
                     /label=lac promoter
                     /note="promoter for the E. coli lac operon"
     protein_bind    5934..5950
                     /label=lac operator
                     /bound_moiety="lac repressor encoded by lacI"
                     /note="The lac repressor binds to the lac operator to
                     inhibit transcription in E. coli. This inhibition can be
                     relieved by adding lactose or
                     isopropyl-beta-D-thiogalactopyranoside (IPTG)."
     primer_bind     5939..5961
                     /label=M13/pUC Reverse
                     /note="In lacZ gene"
     primer_bind     5958..5974
                     /label=M13 rev
                     /note="common sequencing primer, one of multiple similar
                     variants"
     primer_bind     5958..5974
                     /label=M13 Reverse
                     /note="In lacZ gene. Also called M13-rev"
     primer_bind     5993..6013
                     /label=T3
                     /note="T3 promoter, forward primer"
     promoter        5995..6013
                     /label=T3 promoter
                     /note="promoter for bacteriophage T3 RNA polymerase"
     promoter        6041..6267
                     /label=RSV promoter
                     /note="Rous sarcoma virus enhancer/promoter"
     LTR             6268..6448
                     /label=5' LTR (truncated)
                     /note="truncated 5' long terminal repeat (LTR) from HIV-1"
     misc_feature    6495..6620
                     /label=HIV-1 Psi
                     /note="packaging signal of human immunodeficiency virus
                     type 1"
     misc_feature    7113..7346
                     /label=RRE
                     /note="The Rev response element (RRE) of HIV-1 allows for
                     Rev-dependent mRNA export from the nucleus to the
                     cytoplasm."
     CDS             7531..7575
                     /codon_start=1
                     /product="antigenic peptide corresponding to amino acids
                     655 to 669 of the HIV envelope protein gp41 (Lutje Hulsik
                     et al., 2013)"
                     /label=gp41 peptide
                     /note="recognized by the 2H10 single-chain llama nanobody"
                     /translation="KNEQELLELDKWASL"
     promoter        7753..7993
                     /label=U6 promoter
                     /note="RNA polymerase III promoter for human U6 snRNA"
     primer_bind     7753..7773
                     /label=hU6-F
                     /note="Human U6 promoter, forward primer"
     primer_bind     7924..7943
                     /label=LKO.1 5'
                     /note="Human U6 promoter, forward primer"
     misc_RNA        8023..8098
                     /label=gRNA scaffold
                     /note="guide RNA scaffold for the Streptococcus pyogenes
                     CRISPR/Cas9 system"
     misc_feature    8154..8271
                     /label=cPPT/CTS
                     /note="central polypurine tract and central termination
                     sequence of HIV-1"
ORIGIN
        1 cccgggtgca aagatggata aagttttaaa cagagaggaa tctttgcagc taatggacct
       61 tctaggtctt gaaaggagtg ggaattggct ccggtgcccg tcagtgggca gagcgcacat
      121 cgcccacagt ccccgagaag ttggggggag gggtcggcaa ttgatccggt gcctagagaa
      181 ggtggcgcgg ggtaaactgg gaaagtgatg tcgtgtactg gctccgcctt tttcccgagg
      241 gtgggggaga accgtatata agtgcagtag tcgccgtgaa cgttcttttt cgcaacgggt
      301 ttgccgccag aacacaggta agtgccgtgt gtggttcccg cgggcctggc ctctttacgg
      361 gttatggccc ttgcgtgcct tgaattactt ccacctggct gcagtacgtg attcttgatc
      421 ccgagcttcg ggttggaagt gggtgggaga gttcgaggcc ttgcgcttaa ggagcccctt
      481 cgcctcgtgc ttgagttgag gcctggcctg ggcgctgggg ccgccgcgtg cgaatctggt
      541 ggcaccttcg cgcctgtctc gctgctttcg ataagtctct agccatttaa aatttttgat
      601 gacctgctgc gacgcttttt ttctggcaag atagtcttgt aaatgcgggc caagatctgc
      661 acactggtat ttcggttttt ggggccgcgg gcggcgacgg ggcccgtgcg tcccagcgca
      721 catgttcggc gaggcggggc ctgcgagcgc ggccaccgag aatcggacgg gggtagtctc
      781 aagctggccg gcctgctctg gtgcctggcc tcgcgccgcc gtgtatcgcc ccgccctggg
      841 cggcaaggct ggcccggtcg gcaccagttg cgtgagcgga aagatggccg cttcccggcc
      901 ctgctgcagg gagctcaaaa tggaggacgc ggcgctcggg agagcgggcg ggtgagtcac
      961 ccacacaaag gaaaagggcc tttccgtcct cagccgtcgc ttcatgtgac tccacggagt
     1021 accgggcgcc gtccaggcac ctcgattagt tctcgagctt ttggagtacg tcgtctttag
     1081 gttgggggga ggggttttat gcgatggagt ttccccacac tgagtgggtg gagactgaag
     1141 ttaggccagc ttggcacttg atgtaattct ccttggaatt tgcccttttt gagtttggat
     1201 cttggttcat tctcaagcct cagacagtgg ttcaaagttt ttttcttcca tttcaggtgt
     1261 cgtgacgtac ggccaccatg accgagtaca agcccacggt gcgcctcgcc acccgcgacg
     1321 acgtccccag ggccgtacgc accctcgccg ccgcgttcgc cgactacccc gccacgcgcc
     1381 acaccgtcga tccggaccgc cacatcgagc gggtcaccga gctgcaagaa ctcttcctca
     1441 cgcgcgtcgg gctcgacatc ggcaaggtgt gggtcgcgga cgacggcgcc gccgtggcgg
     1501 tctggaccac gccggagagc gtcgaagcgg gggcggtgtt cgccgagatc ggcccgcgca
     1561 tggccgagtt gagcggttcc cggctggccg cgcagcaaca gatggaaggc ctcctggcgc
     1621 cgcaccggcc caaggagccc gcgtggttcc tggccaccgt cggagtctcg cccgaccacc
     1681 agggcaaggg tctgggcagc gccgtcgtgc tccccggagt ggaggcggcc gagcgcgccg
     1741 gggtgcccgc cttcctggag acctccgcgc cccgcaacct ccccttctac gagcggctcg
     1801 gcttcaccgt caccgccgac gtcgaggtgc ccgaaggacc gcgcacctgg tgcatgaccc
     1861 gcaagcccgg tgcctgaacg cgttaagtcg acaatcaacc tctggattac aaaatttgtg
     1921 aaagattgac tggtattctt aactatgttg ctccttttac gctatgtgga tacgctgctt
     1981 taatgccttt gtatcatgct attgcttccc gtatggcttt cattttctcc tccttgtata
     2041 aatcctggtt gctgtctctt tatgaggagt tgtggcccgt tgtcaggcaa cgtggcgtgg
     2101 tgtgcactgt gtttgctgac gcaaccccca ctggttgggg cattgccacc acctgtcagc
     2161 tcctttccgg gactttcgct ttccccctcc ctattgccac ggcggaactc atcgccgcct
     2221 gccttgcccg ctgctggaca ggggctcggc tgttgggcac tgacaattcc gtggtgttgt
     2281 cggggaaatc atcgtccttt ccttggctgc tcgcctgtgt tgccacctgg attctgcgcg
     2341 ggacgtcctt ctgctacgtc ccttcggccc tcaatccagc ggaccttcct tcccgcggcc
     2401 tgctgccggc tctgcggcct cttccgcgtc ttcgccttcg ccctcagacg agtcggatct
     2461 ccctttgggc cgcctccccg cgtcgacttt aagaccaatg acttacaagg cagctgtaga
     2521 tcttagccac tttttaaaag aaaagggggg actggaaggg ctaattcact cccaacgaag
     2581 acaagatctg ctttttgctt gtactgggtc tctctggtta gaccagatct gagcctggga
     2641 gctctctggc taactaggga acccactgct taagcctcaa taaagcttgc cttgagtgct
     2701 tcaagtagtg tgtgcccgtc tgttgtgtga ctctggtaac tagagatccc tcagaccctt
     2761 ttagtcagtg tggaaaatct ctagcagtac gtatagtagt tcatgtcatc ttattattca
     2821 gtatttataa cttgcaaaga aatgaatatc agagagtgag aggaacttgt ttattgcagc
     2881 ttataatggt tacaaataaa gcaatagcat cacaaatttc acaaataaag catttttttc
     2941 actgcattct agttgtggtt tgtccaaact catcaatgta tcttatcatg tctggctcta
     3001 gctatcccgc ccctaactcc gcccatcccg cccctaactc cgcccagttc cgcccattct
     3061 ccgccccatg gctgactaat tttttttatt tatgcagagg ccgaggccgc ctcggcctct
     3121 gagctattcc agaagtagtg aggaggcttt tttggaggcc tagggacgta cccaattcgc
     3181 cctatagtga gtcgtattac gcgcgctcac tggccgtcgt tttacaacgt cgtgactggg
     3241 aaaaccctgg cgttacccaa cttaatcgcc ttgcagcaca tccccctttc gccagctggc
     3301 gtaatagcga agaggcccgc accgatcgcc cttcccaaca gttgcgcagc ctgaatggcg
     3361 aatgggnnnn nnnnnnnnnn nnnnnnnnnn nnnnnnnnnn nnnnnnnnnn nnnnnnnnnn
     3421 nnnnnnnnnn nnnnnnnnnn nnnnnnnnnn nnnnnnnnnn nnnnnnnnnn nnnnnnnnnn
     3481 nnnnnnnnnn cnnnnnnnnn nnnnnnnnnn nnnnnnnnnn nnnnnnnnnn nnnnnnnnnn
     3541 nnnnnnnnnn nnnnnnnnnn nnnnnnnnnn nnnnnnnnnn nnannnnnnn nnnnnnnnnn
     3601 nnnnnnnnnn nnnnnnnnnn nnnnnnnnnn nncctttgac gttggagtcc acgttcttta
     3661 atagtggact cttgttccaa actggaacaa cactcaaccc tatctcggtc tattcttttg
     3721 atttataagg gattttgccg atttcggcct attggttaaa aaatgagctg atttaacaaa
     3781 aatttaacgc gaattttaac aaaatattaa cgcttacaat ttaggtggca cttttcgggg
     3841 aaatgtgcgc ggaaccccta tttgtttatt tttctaaata cattcaaata tgtatccgct
     3901 catgagacaa taaccctgat aaatgcttca ataatattga aaaaggaaga gtatgagtat
     3961 tcaacatttc cgtgtcgccc ttattccctt ttttgcggca ttttgccttc ctgtttttgc
     4021 tcacccagaa acgctggtga aagtaaaaga tgctgaagat cagttgggtg cacgagtggg
     4081 ttacatcgaa ctggatctca acagcggtaa gatccttgag agttttcgcc ccgaagaacg
     4141 ttttccaatg atgagcactt ttaaagttct gctatgtggc gcggtattat cccgtattga
     4201 cgccgggcaa gagcaactcg gtcgccgcat acactattct cagaatgact tggttgagta
     4261 ctcaccagtc acagaaaagc atcttacgga tggcatgaca gtaagagaat tatgcagtgc
     4321 tgccataacc atgagtgata acactgcggc caacttactt ctgacaacga tcggaggacc
     4381 gaaggagcta accgcttttt tgcacaacat gggggatcat gtaactcgcc ttgatcgttg
     4441 ggaaccggag ctgaatgaag ccataccaaa cgacgagcgt gacaccacga tgcctgtagc
     4501 aatggcaaca acgttgcgca aactattaac tggcgaacta cttactctag cttcccggca
     4561 acaattaata gactggatgg aggcggataa agttgcagga ccacttctgc gctcggccct
     4621 tccggctggc tggtttattg ctgataaatc tggagccggt gagcgtgggt ctcgcggtat
     4681 cattgcagca ctggggccag atggtaagcc ctcccgtatc gtagttatct acacgacggg
     4741 gagtcaggca actatggatg aacgaaatag acagatcgct gagataggtg cctcactgat
     4801 taagcattgg taactgtcag accaagttta ctcatatata ctttagattg atttaaaact
     4861 tcatttttaa tttaaaagga tctaggtgaa gatccttttt gataatctca tgaccaaaat
     4921 cccttaacgt gagttttcgt tccactgagc gtcagacccc gtagaaaaga tcaaaggatc
     4981 ttcttgagat cctttttttc tgcgcgtaat ctgctgcttg caaacaaaaa aaccaccgct
     5041 accagcggtg gtttgtttgc cggatcaaga gctaccaact ctttttccga aggtaactgg
     5101 cttcagcaga gcgcagatac caaatactgt tcttctagtg tagccgtagt taggccacca
     5161 cttcaagaac tctgtagcac cgcctacata cctcgctctg ctaatcctgt taccagtggc
     5221 tgctgccagt ggcgataagt cgtgtcttac cgggttggac tcaagacgat agttaccgga
     5281 taaggcgcag cggtcgggct gaacgggggg ttcgtgcaca cagcccagct tggagcgaac
     5341 gacctacacc gaactgagat acctacagcg tgagctatga gaaagcgcca cgcttcccga
     5401 agggagaaag gcggacaggt atccggtaag cggcagggtc ggaacaggag agcgcacgag
     5461 ggagcttcca gggggaaacg cctggtatct ttatagtcct gtcgggtttc gccacctctg
     5521 acttgagcgt cgatttttgt gatgctcgtc aggggggcgg agcctatgga aaaacgccag
     5581 caacgcggcc tttttacggt tcctggcctt ttgctggcct tttgctcaca tgttctttcc
     5641 tgcgttatcc cctgattctg tggataaccg tattaccgcc tttgagtgag ctgataccgc
     5701 tcgccgcagc cgaacgaccg agcgcagcga gtcagtgagc gaggaagcgg aagagcgccc
     5761 aatacgcaaa ccgcctctcc ccgcgcgttg gccgattcat taatgcagct ggcacgacag
     5821 gtttcccgac tggaaagcgg gcagtgagcg caacgcaatt aatgtgagtt agctcactca
     5881 ttaggcaccc caggctttac actttatgct tccggctcgt atgttgtgtg gaattgtgag
     5941 cggataacaa tttcacacag gaaacagcta tgaccatgat tacgccaagc gcgcaattaa
     6001 ccctcactaa agggaacaaa agctggagct gcaagcttaa tgtagtctta tgcaatactc
     6061 ttgtagtctt gcaacatggt aacgatgagt tagcaacatg ccttacaagg agagaaaaag
     6121 caccgtgcat gccgattggt ggaagtaagg tggtacgatc gtgccttatt aggaaggcaa
     6181 cagacgggtc tgacatggat tggacgaacc actgaattgc cgcattgcag agatattgta
     6241 tttaagtgcc tagctcgata cataaacggg tctctctggt tagaccagat ctgagcctgg
     6301 gagctctctg gctaactagg gaacccactg cttaagcctc aataaagctt gccttgagtg
     6361 cttcaagtag tgtgtgcccg tctgttgtgt gactctggta actagagatc cctcagaccc
     6421 ttttagtcag tgtggaaaat ctctagcagt ggcgcccgaa cagggacttg aaagcgaaag
     6481 ggaaaccaga ggagctctct cgacgcagga ctcggcttgc tgaagcgcgc acggcaagag
     6541 gcgaggggcg gcgactggtg agtacgccaa aaattttgac tagcggaggc tagaaggaga
     6601 gagatgggtg cgagagcgtc agtattaagc gggggagaat tagatcgcga tgggaaaaaa
     6661 ttcggttaag gccaggggga aagaaaaaat ataaattaaa acatatagta tgggcaagca
     6721 gggagctaga acgattcgca gttaatcctg gcctgttaga aacatcagaa ggctgtagac
     6781 aaatactggg acagctacaa ccatcccttc agacaggatc agaagaactt agatcattat
     6841 ataatacagt agcaaccctc tattgtgtgc atcaaaggat agagataaaa gacaccaagg
     6901 aagctttaga caagatagag gaagagcaaa acaaaagtaa gaccaccgca cagcaagcgg
     6961 ccgctgatct tcagacctgg aggaggagat atgagggaca attggagaag tgaattatat
     7021 aaatataaag tagtaaaaat tgaaccatta ggagtagcac ccaccaaggc aaagagaaga
     7081 gtggtgcaga gagaaaaaag agcagtggga ataggagctt tgttccttgg gttcttggga
     7141 gcagcaggaa gcactatggg cgcagcgtca atgacgctga cggtacaggc cagacaatta
     7201 ttgtctggta tagtgcagca gcagaacaat ttgctgaggg ctattgaggc gcaacagcat
     7261 ctgttgcaac tcacagtctg gggcatcaag cagctccagg caagaatcct ggctgtggaa
     7321 agatacctaa aggatcaaca gctcctgggg atttggggtt gctctggaaa actcatttgc
     7381 accactgctg tgccttggaa tgctagttgg agtaataaat ctctggaaca gatttggaat
     7441 cacacgacct ggatggagtg ggacagagaa attaacaatt acacaagctt aatacactcc
     7501 ttaattgaag aatcgcaaaa ccagcaagaa aagaatgaac aagaattatt ggaattagat
     7561 aaatgggcaa gtttgtggaa ttggtttaac ataacaaatt ggctgtggta tataaaatta
     7621 ttcataatga tagtaggagg cttggtaggt ttaagaatag tttttgctgt actttctata
     7681 gtgaatagag ttaggcaggg atattcacca ttatcgtttc agacccacct cccaaccccg
     7741 aggggaccca gagagggcct atttcccatg attccttcat atttgcatat acgatacaag
     7801 gctgttagag agataattag aattaatttg actgtaaaca caaagatatt agtacaaaat
     7861 acgtgacgta gaaagtaata atttcttggg tagtttgcag ttttaaaatt atgttttaaa
     7921 atggactatc atatgcttac cgtaacttga aagtatttcg atttcttggc tttatatatc
     7981 ttgtggaaag gacgaaacac cgagctttgt atacgctgcc atgttttaga gctagaaata
     8041 gcaagttaaa ataaggctag tccgttatca acttgaaaaa gtggcaccga gtcggtgctt
     8101 ttttaagctt ggcgtaacta gatcttgaga caaatggcag tattcatcca caattttaaa
     8161 agaaaagggg ggattggggg gtacagtgca ggggaaagaa tagtagacat aatagcaaca
     8221 gacatacaaa ctaaagaatt acaaaaacaa attacaaaaa ttcaaaattt tcgggtttat
     8281 tacagggaca gcagagatcc actttggcgc cggctcgagg ggg
//
