>Addgene plasmid #76074 | STK4 gRNA (BRDN0001149002) | depositor partial sequence | sequence record 143534 | Target Sequence
AGCTTTGTATACGCTGCCAT
