>Addgene plasmid #76074 | STK4 gRNA (BRDN0001149002) | addgene partial sequence | sequence record 185131 | hU6-F
AGAAAGTAATAATTTCTTGGGTAGTTTGCAGTTTTAAAATTATGTTTTAAAATGGACTATCATATGCTTA
CCGTAACTTGAAAGTATTTCGATTTCTTGGCTTTATATATCTTGTGGAAAGGACGAAACACCGAGCTTTG
TATACGCTGCCATGTTTTAGAGCTAGAAATAGCAAGTTAAAATAAGGCTAGTCCGTTATCAACTTGAAAA
AGTGGCACCGAGTCGGTGCTTTTTTAAGCTTGGCGTAACTAGATCTTGAGACAAATGGCAGTATTCATCC
ACAATTTTAAAAGAAAAGGGGGGATTGGGGGGTACAGTGCAGGGGAAAGAATAGTAGACATAATAGCAAC
AGACATACAAACTAAAGAATTACAAAAACAAATTACAAAAATTCAAAATTTTCGGGTTTATTACAGGGAC
AGCAGAGATCCACTTTGGCGCCGGCTCGAGGGGGCCCGGGTGCAAAGATGGATAAAGTTTTAAACAGAGA
GGAATCTTTGCAGCTAATGGACCTTCTAGGTCTTGAAAGGAGTGGGAATTGGCTCCGGTGCCCGTCAGTG
GGCAGAGCGC
